Addgene plasmid #37239: pET Trx His6 LIC cloning vector (2Tc-T)
Purpose: (Empty Backbone)
Depositing lab: Scott Gradia. Depositing organization: University of California, Berkeley.
Backbone
  Vector backbone: pET
  Backbone size (bp): 5121
  Vector type: Bacterial Expression
  Promoter: T7
  Tag / fusion protein: Thioredoxin (Trx) (C terminal on backbone); 6xHis (C terminal on backbone)
Growth in bacteria
  Bacterial resistance: Ampicillin, 100 μg/mL
  Growth temperature: 37°C
  Growth strain: XL1 Blue
  Copy number: Low Copy
Gene/Insert
  Cloning method: Ligation Independent Cloning
  Sequencing primers: 5′ T7 promoter
Terms and licenses: Academic/Nonprofit Terms; Industry Terms: Not Available to Industry
Depositor comments: This plasmid is an empty vector. Your gene can be inserted with a LIC cloning protocol. All 2-series vectors work as single-expression vectors, as well as transfer vectors for our polycistronic system. For more details, see the MacroLab vector cloning manual. The LIC cloning site is flanked by 5 pairs of restriction sites, so that your gene can easily be subcloned into our polycistronic destination vectors (2D, 2E, or 2Z). 2Tc-T has a TEV-cleavable C-terminal thioredoxin (Trx) tag to enhance solubility, as well as a His6 tag to ease purification. To clone into this vector, add LIC v3 tags to the 5' end of your PCR primers. Forward - 5'TTTAAGAAGGAGATATAGTTC(ATG)3' Reverse - 5'GGATTGGAAGTAGAGGTTCTC3' Linearize the plasmid with HpaI and gel purify. When digesting the DNA with T4 polymerase, use dGTP for insert and dCTP for vector. More information on this vector can be found through http://qb3.berkeley.edu/qb3/macrolab/
How to cite: pET Trx His6 LIC cloning vector (2Tc-T) was a gift from Scott Gradia (Addgene plasmid # 37239 ; http://n2t.net/addgene:37239 ; RRID:Addgene_37239)
