[The description below was written by a language model from this plasmid's Addgene catalogue record and pLannotate feature annotations shown in this document.]
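Description:
pET Trx His6 LIC cloning vector (2Tc-T) is an empty 5,121 bp bacterial expression backbone of the pET family, designed to receive a gene of interest by ligation-independent cloning (LIC). It is propagated in E. coli under ampicillin selection from the bla (β-lactamase) gene and its own promoter. Replication relies on a ColE1/pBR322-type origin accompanied by the bom mobility region and the rop gene, which holds copy number down, consistent with the catalogue listing as low copy. The annotated tetracycline-resistance sequences and tet promoter are only fragments flanking the expression cassette. These appear to be remnants of the pBR322 ancestry rather than a functional marker.

The expression cassette runs from a T7 promoter through the efficient T7 gene 10 ribosome binding site to the LIC site, followed by E. coli thioredoxin (TrxA), a 6xHis tag and the T7 terminator. A gene inserted in frame is therefore produced with a C-terminal Trx-His6 fusion. Thioredoxin is intended to improve solubility, the His6 tag allows metal-affinity purification, and the depositor states that the tag is removable with TEV protease, although the TEV site is not separately annotated in the feature table. No lac operator or lacI gene is annotated. Transcription requires a host that supplies T7 RNA polymerase.

The vector is linearised at the LIC site, and inserts carry matching LIC v3 tails added through the PCR primers. Five pairs of restriction sites flank the cloning site. The construct can thus serve either as a stand-alone expression vector or as a transfer vector for moving the gene into the same series' polycistronic destination vectors for co-expression.
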