Features (pLannotate 1.2.2; 15 found; start..end, strand, type, name):
    104..208     +  promoter       AmpR promoter: bla
    209..1069    +  CDS            AmpR: β-lactamase; bla; confers resistance to ampicillin, carbenicillin, and related antibiotics
   1240..1828    +  rep_origin     ori: high-copy-number ColE1/pMB1/pBR322/pUC origin of replication
   2014..2156    -  misc_feature   bom: basis of mobility region from pBR322
   2258..2449    -  CDS            rop: Rop protein, which maintains plasmids at low copy number; rop
   2466..2846    +  CDS            YPB1_ECOLX: Protein predicted: Swiss-Prot protein existence level 4. From Escherichia coli.
   3088..3988    -  CDS            TcR (fragment): tetracycline efflux protein; tet; confers resistance to tetracycline
   4010..4028    +  promoter       T7 promoter: promoter for bacteriophage T7 RNA polymerase
   4117..4139    +  RBS            RBS: efficient ribosome binding site from bacteriophage T7 gene 10 (Olins and Rangwala, 1989)
   4180..4506    +  CDS            TrxA: E. coli thioredoxin; trxA
   4516..4533    +  CDS            6xHis: 6xHis affinity tag
   4614..4663    +  CDS            SET1 (fragment): solubility-enhancement tag derived from T7 phage gene 10B
   4671..4718    +  terminator     T7 terminator: transcription terminator for bacteriophage T7 RNA polymerase
   4744..5036    -  CDS            TcR (fragment): tetracycline efflux protein; tet; confers resistance to tetracycline
   5084..5112    -  promoter       tet promoter: E. coli promoter for tetracycline efflux protein gene
>Addgene plasmid #37239 | pET Trx His6 LIC cloning vector (2Tc-T) | depositor full sequence | sequence record 47266 | pET Trx His6 LIC cloning vector (2Tc-T) sequence 5121 bps
TTCTTGAAGACGAAAGGGCCTCGTGATACGCCTATTTTTATAGGTTAATGTCATGATAATAATGGTTTCT
TAGACGTCAGGTGGCACTTTTCGGGGAAATGTGCGCGGAACCCCTATTTGTTTATTTTTCTAAATACATT
CAAATATGTATCCGCTCATGAGACAATAACCCTGATAAATGCTTCAATAACATTGAAAAAGGAAGAGTAT
GAGTATTCAACATTTCCGTGTCGCCCTTATTCCCTTTTTTGCGGCATTTTGCCTTCCTGTTTTTGCTCAC
CCAGAAACGCTGGTGAAAGTAAAAGATGCTGAAGATCAGTTGGGTGCACGAGTGGGTTACATCGAACTGG
ATCTCAACAGCGGTAAGATCCTTGAGAGTTTTCGCCCCGAAGAACGTTTTCCAATGATGAGCACTTTTAA
AGTTCTGCTATGTGGCGCGGTATTATCCCGTGTTGACGCCGGGCAAGAGCAACTCGGTCGCCGCATACAC
TATTCTCAGAATGACTTGGTTGAGTACTCACCAGTCACAGAAAAGCATCTTACGGATGGCATGACAGTAA
GAGAATTATGCAGTGCTGCCATAACCATGAGTGATAACACTGCGGCCAACTTACTTCTGACAACGATCGG
AGGACCGAAGGAGCTAACCGCTTTTTTGCACAACATGGGGGATCATGTAACTCGCCTTGATCGTTGGGAA
CCGGAGCTGAATGAAGCCATACCAAACGACGAGCGTGACACCACGATGCCTGCAGCAATGGCAACAACGT
TGCGCAAACTATTAACTGGCGAACTACTTACTCTAGCTTCCCGGCAACAATTAATAGACTGGATGGAGGC
GGATAAAGTTGCAGGACCACTTCTGCGCTCGGCCCTTCCGGCTGGCTGGTTTATTGCTGATAAATCTGGA
GCCGGTGAGCGTGGGTCTCGCGGTATCATTGCAGCACTGGGGCCAGATGGTAAGCCCTCCCGTATCGTAG
TTATCTACACGACGGGGAGTCAGGCAACTATGGATGAACGAAATAGACAGATCGCTGAGATAGGTGCCTC
ACTGATTAAGCATTGGTAACTGTCAGACCAAGTTTACTCATATATACTTTAGATTGATTTAAAACTTCAT
TTTTAATTTAAAAGGATCTAGGTGAAGATCCTTTTTGATAATCTCATGACCAAAATCCCTTAACGTGAGT
TTTCGTTCCACTGAGCGTCAGACCCCGTAGAAAAGATCAAAGGATCTTCTTGAGATCCTTTTTTTCTGCG
CGTAATCTGCTGCTTGCAAACAAAAAAACCACCGCTACCAGCGGTGGTTTGTTTGCCGGATCAAGAGCTA
CCAACTCTTTTTCCGAAGGTAACTGGCTTCAGCAGAGCGCAGATACCAAATACTGTCCTTCTAGTGTAGC
CGTAGTTAGGCCACCACTTCAAGAACTCTGTAGCACCGCCTACATACCTCGCTCTGCTAATCCTGTTACC
AGTGGCTGCTGCCAGTGGCGATAAGTCGTGTCTTACCGGGTTGGACTCAAGACGATAGTTACCGGATAAG
GCGCAGCGGTCGGGCTGAACGGGGGGTTCGTGCACACAGCCCAGCTTGGAGCGAACGACCTACACCGAAC
TGAGATACCTACAGCGTGAGCTATGAGAAAGCGCCACGCTTCCCGAAGGGAGAAAGGCGGACAGGTATCC
GGTAAGCGGCAGGGTCGGAACAGGAGAGCGCACGAGGGAGCTTCCAGGGGGAAACGCCTGGTATCTTTAT
AGTCCTGTCGGGTTTCGCCACCTCTGACTTGAGCGTCGATTTTTGTGATGCTCGTCAGGGGGGCGGAGCC
TATGGAAAAACGCCAGCAACGCGGCCTTTTTACGGTTCCTGGCCTTTTGCTGGCCTTTTGCTCACATGTT
CTTTCCTGCGTTATCCCCTGATTCTGTGGATAACCGTATTACCGCCTTTGAGTGAGCTGATACCGCTCGC
CGCAGCCGAACGACCGAGCGCAGCGAGTCAGTGAGCGAGGAAGCGGAAGAGCGCCTGATGCGGTATTTTC
TCCTTACGCATCTGTGCGGTATTTCACACCGCATATATGGTGCACTCTCAGTACAATCTGCTCTGATGCC
GCATAGTTAAGCCAGTATACACTCCGCTATCGCTACGTGACTGGGTCATGGCTGCGCCCCGACACCCGCC
AACACCCGCTGACGCGCCCTGACGGGCTTGTCTGCTCCCGGCATCCGCTTACAGACAAGCTGTGACCGTC
TCCGGGAGCTGCATGTGTCAGAGGTTTTCACCGTCATCACCGAAACGCGCGAGGCAGCTGCGGTAAAGCT
CATCAGCGTGGTCGTGAAGCGATTCACAGATGTCTGCCTGTTCATCCGCGTCCAGCTCGTTGAGTTTCTC
CAGAAGCGTTAATGTCTGGCTTCTGATAAAGCGGGCCATGTTAAGGGCGGTTTTTTCCTGTTTGGTCACT
GATGCCTCCGTGTAAGGGGGATTTCTGTTCATGGGGGTAATGATACCGATGAAACGAGAGAGGATGCTCA
CGATACGGGTTACTGATGATGAACATGCCCGGTTACTGGAACGTTGTGAGGGTAAACAACTGGCGGTATG
GATGCGGCGGGACCAGAGAAAAATCACTCAGGGTCAATGCCAGCGCTTCGTTAATACAGATGTAGGTGTT
CCACAGGGTAGCCAGCAGCATCCTGCGATGCAGATCCGGAACATAATGGTGCAGGGCGCTGACTTCCGCG
TTTCCAGACTTTACGAAACACGGAAACCGAAGACCATTCATGTTGTTGCTCAGGTCGCAGACGTTTTGCA
GCAGCAGTCGCTTCACGTTCGCTCGCGTATCGGTGATTCATTCTGCTAACCAGTAAGGCAACCCCGCCAG
CCTAGCCGGGTCCTCAACGACAGGAGCACGATCATGCGCACCCGTGGCCAGGACCCAACGCTGCCCGAGA
TGCGCCGCGTGCGGCTGCTGGAGATGGCGGACGCGATGGATATGTTCTGCCAAGGGTTGGTTTGCGCATT
CACAGTTCTCCGCAAGAATTGATTGGCTCCAATTCTTGGAGTGGTGAATCCGTTAGCGAGGTGCCGCCGG
CTTCCATTCAGGTCGAGGTGGCCCGGCTCCATGCACCGCGACGCAACGCGGGGAGGCAGACAAGGTATAG
GGCGGCGCCTACAATCCATGCCAACCCGTTCCATGTGCTCGCCGAGGCGGCATAAATCGCCGTGACGATC
AGCGGTCCAGTGATCGAAGTTAGGCTGGTAAGAGCCGCGAGCGATCCTTGAAGCTGTCCCTGATGGTCGT
CATCTACCTGCCTGGACAGCATGGCCTGCAACGCGGGCATCCCGATGCCGCCGGAAGCGAGAAGAATCAT
AATGGGGAAGGCCATCCAGCCTCGCGTCGCGAACGCCAGCAAGACGTAGCCCAGCGCGTCGGCCGCCATG
CCGGCGATAATGGCCTGCTTCTCGCCGAAACGTTTGGTGGCGGGACCAGTGACGAAGGCTTGAGCGAGGG
CGTGCAAGATTCCGAATACCGCAAGCGACAGGCCGATCATCGTCGCGCTCCAGCGAAAGCGGTCCTCGCC
GAAAATGACCCAGAGCGCTGCCGGCACCTGTCCTACGAGTTGCATGATAAAGAAGACAGTCATAAGTGCG
GCGACGATAGTCATGCCCCGCGCCCACCGGAAGGAGCTGACTGGGTTGAAGGCTCTCAAGGGCATCGGTC
GACGCTCTCCCTTATGCGACTCCTGCATTAGGAAGCAGCCCAGTAGTAGGTTGAGGCCGTTGAGCACCGC
CGCCGCAAGGAATGGTGCATGCAAGGAGATGGCGCCCAACAGTCCCCCGGCCACGGGGCCTGCCACCATA
CCCACGCCGAAACAAGCGCTCATGAGCCCGAAGTGGCGAGCCCGATCTTCCCCATCGGTGATGTCGGCGA
TATAGGCGCCAGCAACCGCACCTGTGGCGCCGGTGATGCCGGCCACGATGCGTCCGGCGTAGAGGATCGA
GATCTCGATCCCGCGAAATTAATACGACTCACTATAGGGAGACCACAACGGTTTCCCTCTAGTGCCGGCT
CCGGAGAGCTCTTTAATTAAGCGGCCGCCCTGCAGGACTCGAGTTCTAGAAATAATTTTGTTTAACTTTA
AGAAGGAGATATAGTTAACCTCTACTTCCAATCCGGCTCTAGCGGCTCTATGAGCGATAAAATTATTCAC
CTGACTGACGACAGTTTTGACACGGATGTACTCAAAGCGGACGGGGCGATCCTCGTCGATTTCTGGGCAG
AGTGGTGCGGTCCGTGCAAAATGATCGCCCCGATTCTGGATGAAATCGCTGACGAATATCAGGGCAAACT
GACCGTTGCAAAACTGAACATCGATCAAAACCCTGGCACTGCGCCGAAATATGGCATCCGTGGTATCCCG
ACTCTGCTGCTGTTCAAAAACGGTGAAGTGGCGGCAACCAAAGTGGGTGCACTGTCTAAAGGTCAGTTGA
AAGAGTTCCTCGACGCTAACCTGGCCGGCAGTAGCCACCATCACCATCACCATTAATAACCAACTCCATA
AGGATCCGCGATCGCGGCGCGCCACCTGGTGGCCGGCCGGTACCACGCGTGCGCGCTGATCCGGCTGCTA
ACAAAGCCCGAAAGGAAGCTGAGTTGGCTGCTGCCACCGCTGAGCAATAACTAGCATAACCCCTTGGGGC
CTCTAAACGGGTCTTGAGGGGTTTTTTGCTGAAAGGAGGAACTATATCCGGACATCCACAGGACGGGTGT
GGTCGCCATGATCGCGTAGTCGATAGTGGCTCCAAGTAGCGAAGCGAGCAGGACTGGGCGGCGGCCAAAG
CGGTCGGACAGTGCTCCGAGAACGGGTGCGCATAGAAATTGCATCAACGCATATAGCGCTAGCAGCACGC
CATAGTGACTGGCGATGCTGTCGGAATGGACGACATCCCGCAAGAGGCCCGGCAGTACCGGCATAACCAA
GCCTATGCCTACAGCATCCAGGGTGACGGTGCCGAGGATGACGATGAGCGCATTGTTAGATTTCATACAC
GGTGCCTGACTGCGTTAGCAATTTAACTGTGATAAACTACCGCATTAAAGCTTATCGATGATAAGCTGTC
AAACATGAGAA
