>Addgene plasmid #37239 | pET Trx His6 LIC cloning vector (2Tc-T) | addgene partial sequence | sequence record 50858 | T7 5'-TAATACGACTCACTATAGGG-3'
TTAAGCGGCCGCCCTGCAGGACTCGAGTTCTAGAAATAATTTTGTTTAACTTTAAGAAGGAGATATAGTT
AACCTCTACTTCCAATCCGGCTCTAGCGGCTCTATGAGCGATAAAATTATTCACCTGACTGACGACAGTT
TTGACACGGATGTACTCAAAGCGGACGGGGCGATCCTCGTCGATTTCTGGGCAGAGTGGTGCGGTCCGTG
CAAAATGATCGCCCCGATTCTGGATGAAATCGCTGACGAATATCAGGGCAAACTGACCGTTGCAAAACTG
AACATCGATCAAAACCCTGGCACTGCGCCGAAATATGGCATCCGTGGTATCCCGACTCTGCTGCTGTTCA
AAAACGGTGAAGTGGCGGCAACCAAAGTGGGTGCACTGTCTAAAGGTCAGTTGAAAGAGTTCCTCGACGC
TAACCTGGCCGGCAGTAGCCACCATCACCATCACCATTAATAACCAACTCCATAAGGATCCGCGATCGCG
GCGCGCCACCTGGTGGCCGGCCGGTACCACGCGTGCGCGCTGATCCGGCTGCTAACAAAGCCCGAAAGGA
AGCTGAGTTGGCTGCTGCCACCGCTGAGCAATAACTAGCATAACCCCTTGGGGCCTCTAAACGGGTCTTG
AGGGGTTTTTTGCTGAAAGGAGGAACTATATCCGGACATCCACAGGACGGGTGTGGTCGCCATGATCGCG
TAGTCGATAGTGGCTCCAAGTAGCGAAGCGAGCAGGACTGGGCGGCGGCCAAAGCGGTCGGACAGTGCTC
CGAGAACGGGTGCGCATAGAAATTGCATCAACGCATATAGCGCTAGCAGCACGCCATAGTGACTGGCGAT
GCTGTCGGAATGGACGACATCCCGCAAGAG
